Addgene plasmid #39387: TAL2029
Depositing lab: Keith Joung. Depositing organization: Massachusetts General Hospital. Publication: FLASH assembly of TALENs for high-throughput genome editing. Reyon D, Tsai SQ, Khayter C, Foden JA, Sander JD, Joung JK. Nat Biotechnol. 2012 Apr 8. doi: 10.1038/nbt.2170. PubMed 22484455.
Backbone
  Vector backbone: JDS71
  Backbone manufacturer: Joung lab (Addgene Plasmid # 32287)
  Backbone size w/o insert (bp): 6447
  Vector type: Mammalian Expression ; T7
Growth in bacteria
  Bacterial resistance: Ampicillin, 100 μg/mL
  Growth temperature: 37°C
  Growth strain: XL1 Blue
  Copy number: High Copy
Gene/Insert
  Gene/Insert name: eGFP-TALEN-15-Right
  Species: H. sapiens (human)
  Insert size (bp): 1130
  Promoter: CMV
  Tag / fusion protein: 3X Flag (N terminal on backbone); WT FOKI (C terminal on backbone)
  Cloning method: Restriction Enzyme; 5′ cloning site BsmBI (destroyed during cloning); 3′ cloning site BsmBI (destroyed during cloning)
  Sequencing primers: 5′ CMV-F
Terms and licenses: Academic/Nonprofit Terms; Industry Terms: Not Available to Industry
Depositor comments: Target binding site: TGCGCTCCTGGAC To reduce the chance of recombination in this plasmid, do not grow in liquid culture for more than 12-14 hours. It is strongly recommended that users perform a diagnostic digest to verify this plasmid prior to use. For example, a double digest of the plasmid with BamHI and KpnI should result in two bands at 1.8kb and 5.8kb
How to cite: TAL2029 was a gift from Keith Joung (Addgene plasmid # 39387 ; http://n2t.net/addgene:39387 ; RRID:Addgene_39387)
