[The description below was written by a language model from this plasmid's Addgene catalogue record.]
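Description:
TAL2029 is a mammalian expression plasmid encoding the right-hand monomer of a TALE nuclease pair directed against eGFP (eGFP-TALEN-15-Right). It is built on the JDS71 TALEN backbone, which is about 6.4 kb without insert. The plasmid is maintained in E. coli at high copy number under ampicillin selection. The vector type is listed as mammalian expression with T7, so a T7 promoter is presumably present alongside CMV and would allow in vitro transcription. No feature table was supplied, so the origin of replication, polyadenylation signal and exact element positions cannot be confirmed.

The insert of roughly 1.1 kb is an array of TALE repeats that specifies one half-site of the eGFP target. It was cloned into the backbone through BsmBI sites, which were destroyed in the process, as expected for type IIS cloning that leaves seamless junctions. The backbone supplies the flanking coding parts, with a 3X Flag tag at the N terminus and the wild-type FokI nuclease domain at the C terminus. Expression of the complete fusion protein is driven by the CMV promoter. The record lists the insert species as human, although the stated target is the eGFP reporter gene.

FokI cleaves only as a dimer, so this construct is meant to be co-delivered with the matching left-hand TALEN. The two monomers bind on either side of a spacer and together introduce a double-strand break. The associated work describes FLASH assembly of TALENs for high-throughput genome editing, and eGFP-targeted pairs such as this one suit reporter-disruption assays that measure nuclease activity. The depositor notes that the repetitive TALE array is prone to recombination and advises verifying the plasmid's integrity by diagnostic digest before use.
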