>Addgene plasmid #39387 | TAL2029 | depositor partial sequence | sequence record 49689 | TAL2029 sequence 1130 bps
GAACCTGACCCCAGACCAGGTAGTCGCAATCGCGAACAATAATGGGGGAAAGCAAGCCCTGGAAACCGTG
CAAAGGTTGTTGCCGGTCCTTTGTCAAGACCACGGCCTTACACCGGAGCAAGTCGTGGCCATTGCATCCC
ACGACGGTGGCAAACAGGCTCTTGAGACGGTTCAGAGACTTCTCCCAGTTCTCTGTCAAGCCCACGGGCT
GACTCCCGATCAAGTTGTAGCGATTGCGAATAACAATGGAGGGAAACAAGCATTGGAGACTGTCCAACGG
CTCCTTCCCGTGTTGTGTCAAGCCCACGGTTTGACGCCTGCACAAGTGGTCGCCATCGCCAGCCATGATG
GCGGTAAGCAGGCGCTGGAAACAGTACAGCGCCTGCTGCCTGTACTGTGCCAGGATCATGGACTGACCCC
AGACCAGGTAGTCGCAATCGCGTCAAACGGAGGGGGAAAGCAAGCCCTGGAAACCGTGCAAAGGTTGTTG
CCGGTCCTTTGTCAAGACCACGGCCTTACACCGGAGCAAGTCGTGGCCATTGCATCCCACGACGGTGGCA
AACAGGCTCTTGAGACGGTTCAGAGACTTCTCCCAGTTCTCTGTCAAGCCCACGGGCTGACTCCCGATCA
AGTTGTAGCGATTGCGTCGCATGACGGAGGGAAACAAGCATTGGAGACTGTCCAACGGCTCCTTCCCGTG
TTGTGTCAAGCCCACGGTTTGACGCCTGCACAAGTGGTCGCCATCGCCTCGAATGGCGGCGGTAAGCAGG
CGCTGGAAACAGTACAGCGCCTGCTGCCTGTACTGTGCCAGGATCATGGACTGACCCCAGACCAGGTAGT
CGCAATCGCGAACAATAATGGGGGAAAGCAAGCCCTGGAAACCGTGCAAAGGTTGTTGCCGGTCCTTTGT
CAAGACCACGGCCTTACACCGGAGCAAGTCGTGGCCATTGCAAATAATAACGGTGGCAAACAGGCTCTTG
AGACGGTTCAGAGACTTCTCCCAGTTCTCTGTCAAGCCCACGGGCTGACTCCCGATCAAGTTGTAGCGAT
TGCGTCGAACATTGGAGGGAAACAAGCATTGGAGACTGTCCAACGGCTCCTTCCCGTGTTGTGTCAAGCC
CACGGTCTGA
