>Addgene plasmid #39387 | TAL2029 | addgene partial sequence | sequence record 52644 | JDS-TALEN-F 5'-TAGGGGTCGGTAAACAGTGG-3'
ACTGTGGCGGGTGAGCTTAGGGGGCCTCCGCTCCAGCTCGACACCGGGCAGCTGCTGAAGATCGCGAAGA
GAGGGGGAGTAACAGCGGTAGAGGCAGTGCACGCCTGGCGCAATGCGCTCACCGGGGCCCCCTTGAACCT
GACCCCAGACCAGGTAGTCGCAATCGCGAACAATAATGGGGGAAAGCAAGCCCTGGAAACCGTGCAAAGG
TTGTTGCCGGTCCTTTGTCAAGACCACGGCCTTACACCGGAGCAAGTCGTGGCCATTGCATCCCACGACG
GTGGCAAACAGGCTCTTGAGACGGTTCAGAGACTTCTCCCAGTTCTCTGTCAAGCCCACGGGCTGACTCC
CGATCAAGTTGTAGCGATTGCGAATAACAATGGAGGGAAACAAGCATTGGAGACTGTCCAACGGCTCCTT
CCCGTGTTGTGTCAAGCCCACGGTTTGACGCCTGCACAAGTGGTCGCCATCGCCAGCCATGATGGCGGTA
AGCAGGCGCTGGAAACAGTACAGCGCCTGCTGCCTGTACTGTGCCAGGATCATGGACTGACCCCAGACCA
GGTAGTCGCAATCGCGTCAAACGGAGGGGGAAAGCAAGCCCTGGAAACCGTGCAAAGGTTGTTGCCGGTC
CTTTGTCAAGACCACGGCCTTACACCGGAGCAAGTCGTGGCCATTGCATCCCACGACGGTGGCAAACAGG
CTCTTGAGACGGTTCAGAGACTTCTCCCAGTTCTCTGTCAAGCCCACGGGCTGACTCCCGATCAAGTTGT
AGCGATTGCGTCGCATGACGGAGGGAAACAAGCATTGGAGACTGTCCAACGGCTCCTTCCCGTGTTGTGT
CAAGCCCACGGTTTGACGCCTGCACAAGTGGTCGCCATCGCCTCGAATGGCGG
